>Addgene plasmid #81858 | pDONR223_MFAP4_WT | addgene full sequence | sequence record 168840 | Addgene NGS Result
GGCAGTTCCCTACTCTCGCGTTAACGCTAGCATGGATGTTTTCCCAGTCACGACGTTGTAAAACGACGGC
CAGTCTTAAGCTCGGGCCCCAAATAATGATTTTATTTTGACTGATAGTGACCTGTTCGTTGCAACAAATT
GATGAGCAATGCTTTTTTATAATGACAACTTTGTACAAAAAAGTTGGCACCATGAAGGCACTCCTGGCCC
TGCCGCTGCTGCTGCTTCTCTCCACGCCCCCGTGTGCCCCCCAGGTCTCCGGGATCCGAGGAGATGCTCT
GGAGAGGTTTTGCCTTCAGCAACCCCTGGACTGTGACGACATCTATGCCCAGGGCTACCAGTCAGACGGC
GTGTACCTCATCTACCCCTCGGGCCCCAGTGTGCCTGTGCCCGTCTTCTGTGACATGACCACCGAGGGCG
GGAAGTGGACGGTTTTCCAGAAGAGATTCAATGGCTCAGTAAGTTTCTTCCGCGGCTGGAATGACTACAA
GCTGGGCTTCGGCCGTGCTGATGGAGAGTACTGGCTGGGGCTGCAGAACATGCACCTCCTGACACTGAAG
CAGAAGTATGAGCTGCGAGTGGACTTGGAGGACTTTGAGAACAACACGGCCTATGCCAAGTACGCTGACT
TCTCCATCTCCCCGAACGCGGTCAGCGCAGAGGAGGATGGCTACACCCTCTTTGTGGCAGGCTTTGAGGA
TGGCGGGGTAGGTGACTCCCTGTCCTACCACAGTGGCCAGAAGTTCTCTACCTTCGACCGGGACCAGGAC
CTCTTTGTGCAGAACTGCGCAGCTCTCTCCTCAGGAGCCTTCTGGTTCCGCAGCTGCCACTTTGCCAACC
TCAATGGCTTCTACCTAGGTGGCTCCCACCTCTCTTATGCCAATGGCATCAACTGGGCCCAGTGGAAGGG
CTTCTACTACTCCCTCAAACGCACTGAGATGAAAATCCGCCGGGCCTGATTGCCAACTTTCTTGTACAAA
GTTGTCATTATAAGAAAGCATTGCTTATCAATTTGTTGCAACGAACAGGTCACTATCAGTCAAAATAAAA
TCATTATTTGCCATCCAGCTGATATCCCCTATAGTGAGTCGTATTACATGGTCATAGCTGTTTCCTGGCA
GCTCTGGCCCGTGTCTCAAAATCTCTGATGTTACATTGCACAAGATAAAAATATATCATCATGCCTCCTC
TAGACCAGCCAGGACAGAAATGCCTCGACTTCGCTGCTACCCAAGGTTGCCGGGTGACGCACACCGTGGA
AACGGATGAAGGCACGAACCCAGTGGACATAAGCCTGTTCGGTTCGTAAGCTGTAATGCAAGTAGCGTAT
GCGCTCACGCAACTGGTCCAGAACCTTGACCGAACGCAGCGGTGGTAACGGCGCAGTGGCGGTTTTCATG
GCTTGTTATGACTGTTTTTTTGGGGTACAGTCTATGCCTCGGGCATCCAAGCAGCAAGCGCGTTACGCCG
TGGGTCGATGTTTGATGTTATGGAGCAGCAACGATGTTACGCAGCAGGGCAGTCGCCCTAAAACAAAGTT
AAACATTATGAGGGAAGCGGTGATCGCCGAAGTATCGACTCAACTATCAGAGGTAGTTGGCGTCATCGAG
CGCCATCTCGAACCGACGTTGCTGGCCGTACATTTGTACGGCTCCGCAGTGGATGGCGGCCTGAAGCCAC
ACAGTGATATTGATTTGCTGGTTACGGTGACCGTAAGGCTTGATGAAACAACGCGGCGAGCTTTGATCAA
CGACCTTTTGGAAACTTCGGCTTCCCCTGGAGAGAGCGAGATTCTCCGCGCTGTAGAAGTCACCATTGTT
GTGCACGACGACATCATTCCGTGGCGTTATCCAGCTAAGCGCGAACTGCAATTTGGAGAATGGCAGCGCA
ATGACATTCTTGCAGGTATCTTCGAGCCAGCCACGATCGACATTGATCTGGCTATCTTGCTGACAAAAGC
AAGAGAACATAGCGTTGCCTTGGTAGGTCCAGCGGCGGAGGAACTCTTTGATCCGGTTCCTGAACAGGAT
CTATTTGAGGCGCTAAATGAAACCTTAACGCTATGGAACTCGCCGCCCGACTGGGCTGGCGATGAGCGAA
ATGTAGTGCTTACGTTGTCCCGCATTTGGTACAGCGCAGTAACCGGCAAAATCGCGCCGAAGGATGTCGC
TGCCGACTGGGCAATGGAGCGCCTGCCGGCCCAGTATCAGCCCGTCATACTTGAAGCTAGACAGGCTTAT
CTTGGACAAGAAGAAGATCGCTTGGCCTCGCGCGCAGATCAGTTGGAAGAATTTGTCCACTACGTGAAAG
GCGAGATCACCAAGGTAGTCGGCAAATAACCCTCGAGCCACCCATGACCAAAATCCCTTAACGTGAGTTA
CGCGTCGTTCCACTGAGCGTCAGACCCCGTAGAAAAGATCAAAGGATCTTCTTGAGATCCTTTTTTTCTG
CGCGTAATCTGCTGCTTGCAAACAAAAAAACCACCGCTACCAGCGGTGGTTTGTTTGCCGGATCAAGAGC
TACCAACTCTTTTTCCGAAGGTAACTGGCTTCAGCAGAGCGCAGATACCAAATACTGTTCTTCTAGTGTA
GCCGTAGTTAGGCCACCACTTCAAGAACTCTGTAGCACCGCCTACATACCTCGCTCTGCTAATCCTGTTA
CCAGTGGCTGCTGCCAGTGGCGATAAGTCGTGTCTTACCGGGTTGGACTCAAGACGATAGTTACCGGATA
AGGCGCAGCGGTCGGGCTGAACGGGGGGTTCGTGCACACAGCCCAGCTTGGAGCGAACGACCTACACCGA
ACTGAGATACCTACAGCGTGAGCTATGAGAAAGCGCCACGCTTCCCGAAGGGAGAAAGGCGGACAGGTAT
CCGGTAAGCGGCAGGGTCGGAACAGGAGAGCGCACGAGGGAGCTTCCAGGGGGAAACGCCTGGTATCTTT
ATAGTCCTGTCGGGTTTCGCCACCTCTGACTTGAGCGTCGATTTTTGTGATGCTCGTCAGGGGGGCGGAG
CCTATGGAAAAACGCCAGCAACGCGGCCTTTTTACGGTTCCTGGCCTTTTGCTGGCCTTTTGCTCACATG
TTCTTTCCTGCGTTATCCCCTGATTCTGTGGATAACCGTATTACCGCCTTTGAGTGAGCTGATACCGCTC
GCCGCAGCCGAACGACCGAGCGCAGCGAGTCAGTGAGCGAGGAAGCGGAAGAGCGCCCAATACGCAAACC
GCCTCTCCCCGCGCGTTGGCCGATTCATTAATGCAGCTGGCACGACAGGTTTCCCGACTGGAAAGCGGGC
AGTGAGCGCAACGCAATTAATACGCGTACCGCTAGCCAGGAAGAGTTTGTAGAAACGCAAAAAGGCCATC
CGTCAGGATGGCCTTCTGCTTAGTTTGATGCCTGGCAGTTTATGGCGGGCGTCCTGCCCGCCACCCTCCG
GGCCGTTGCTTCACAACGTTCAAATCCGCTCCCGGCGGATTTGTCCTACTCAGGAGAGCGTTCACCGACA
AACAACAGATAAAACGAAAGGCCCAGTCTTCCGACTGAGCCTTTCGTTTTATTTGATGCCT
Features (pLannotate 1.2.2; 12 found; start..end, strand, type, name):
     38..74      -  CDS            lacZα (fragment): LacZα fragment of β-galactosidase; lacZ fragment
     91..186     +  protein_bind   attL3: mutant version of attL; recombination site for the Gateway® LR reaction LR Clonase™
    192..956     +  CDS            MFAP4: MFAP4_HUMAN - Experimental evidence at protein level: Swiss-Prot protein existence level 1. Could be involved in calcium-dependent cell adhesion or intercellular interactions. May contribute to the elastic fiber assembly and/or maintenance (PubMed:26601954). From Homo sapiens (Human).
    967..1060    -  protein_bind   attL2 (fragment): mutant version of attL; recombination site for the Gateway® LR reaction LR Clonase™
   1078..1096    -  promoter       T7 promoter: promoter for bacteriophage T7 RNA polymerase
   1286..1309    +  promoter       Pc promoter (fragment): intI1 (promoter lies within the coding sequence); class 1 integron promoter
   1485..1541    +  CDS            GmR (fragment): gentamycin acetyltransferase; aacC1; confers resistance to gentamycin
   1548..2339    +  CDS            SmR: aminoglycoside adenylyltransferase (Murphy, 1985); aadA; confers resistance to spectinomycin and streptomycin
   2432..3020    +  rep_origin     ori: high-copy-number ColE1/pMB1/pBR322/pUC origin of replication
   3203..3295    +  CDS            lacI (fragment): lac repressor; lacI; The lac repressor binds to the lac operator to inhibit transcription in E. coli. This inhibition can be relieved by adding lactose or isopropyl-β-D-thiogalactopyranoside (IPTG).
   3350..3377    -  terminator     rrnB T2 terminator: transcription terminator T2 from the E. coli rrnB gene
   3509..3552    +  terminator     rrnB T1 terminator: Escherichia coli rrnB; transcription terminator T1 from the E. coli rrnB gene
