[The description below was written by a language model from this plasmid's Addgene catalogue record and pLannotate feature annotations shown in this document.]
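Description:
pDONR223_MFAP4_WT is a Gateway entry clone built on the Invitrogen pDONR223 backbone, carrying the human MFAP4 open reading frame (microfibril-associated protein 4, a secreted protein implicated in cell adhesion and elastic fibre assembly). It is propagated in E. coli from a high-copy ColE1/pUC-type origin and selected with spectinomycin through the aadA (SmR) aminoglycoside adenylyltransferase gene, which sits downstream of a class 1 integron Pc promoter fragment and a short remnant of a gentamicin resistance gene. The full sequence record is 3,561 nt, and the annotation also picks up small lacZα and lacI fragments and the rrnB T1 and T2 terminators that insulate the cloning region from read-through transcription.

The MFAP4 coding sequence of roughly 765 bp is flanked by attL-type recombination sites (annotated as attL3 and a partial attL2), so it can be moved by an LR Clonase reaction into any compatible destination vector. The entry clone itself has no promoter driving the insert. A T7 promoter lies just outside one att site, and M13 primer sites are used for sequencing. The clone is in the "closed" configuration, meaning a stop codon immediately follows the ORF, so the protein is expressed with a native C-terminus and cannot be fused to C-terminal tags supplied by a destination vector. Although the name ends in "WT", the catalogue record lists an A173V substitution relative to the reference transcript; the record does not explain this discrepancy. The plasmid belongs to the Target Accelerator Plasmid Collection, a resource assembled for systematic functional testing of cancer-associated gene variants alongside their reference alleles.
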