Addgene plasmid #81858: pDONR223_MFAP4_WT
Purpose: Gateway Donor vector containing MFAP4 , part of the Target Accelerator Plasmid Collection.
Depositing lab: Jesse Boehm & William Hahn & David Root. Depositing organization: Broad Institute. Publication: Systematic Functional Interrogation of Rare Cancer Variants Identifies Oncogenic Alleles. Kim E, Ilic N, Shrestha Y, Zou L, Kamburov A, Zhu C, Yang X, Lubonja R, Tran N, Nguyen C, Lawrence MS, Piccioni F, Bagul M, Doench JG, Chouinard CR, Wu X, Hogstrom L, Natoli T, Tamayo P, Horn H, Corsello SM, Lage K, Root DE, Subramanian A, Golub TR, Getz G, Boehm JS, Hahn WC. Cancer Discov. 2016 Jul;6(7):714-26. doi: 10.1158/2159-8290.CD-16-0160. Epub 2016 May 4. PubMed 27147599.
Backbone
  Vector backbone: pDONR223
  Backbone manufacturer: Invitrogen
  Backbone size w/o insert (bp): 2790
  Vector type: Gateway Entry vector
Growth in bacteria
  Bacterial resistance: Spectinomycin, 50 μg/mL
  Growth temperature: 37°C
  Growth strain: DH5alpha
  Copy number: High Copy
Gene/Insert
  Gene/Insert name: MFAP4
  Species: H. sapiens (human)
  Mutation: A173V
  GenBank ID: NM_002404.2
  Entrez Gene: MFAP4
  Promoter: None
  Cloning method: Gateway Cloning
  Sequencing primers: 5′ M13pUC-fwd; 3′ M13-Rev
Terms and licenses: Academic/Nonprofit Terms; Industry Terms: Not Available to Industry
Depositor comments: Closed state: stop codon immediately follows insert
How to cite: pDONR223_MFAP4_WT was a gift from Jesse Boehm & William Hahn & David Root (Addgene plasmid # 81858 ; http://n2t.net/addgene:81858 ; RRID:Addgene_81858)
