>Addgene plasmid #81858 | pDONR223_MFAP4_WT | depositor partial sequence | sequence record 155177 | Insert sequence
ATGAAGGCACTCCTGGCCCTGCCGCTGCTGCTGCTTCTCTCCACGCCCCCGTGTGCCCCCCAGGTCTCCG
GGATCCGAGGAGATGCTCTGGAGAGGTTTTGCCTTCAGCAACCCCTGGACTGTGACGACATCTATGCCCA
GGGCTACCAGTCAGACGGCGTGTACCTCATCTACCCCTCGGGCCCCAGTGTGCCTGTGCCCGTCTTCTGT
GACATGACCACCGAGGGCGGGAAGTGGACGGTTTTCCAGAAGAGATTCAATGGCTCAGTAAGTTTCTTCC
GCGGCTGGAATGACTACAAGCTGGGCTTCGGCCGTGCTGATGGAGAGTACTGGCTGGGGCTGCAGAACAT
GCACCTCCTGACACTGAAGCAGAAGTATGAGCTGCGAGTGGACTTGGAGGACTTTGAGAACAACACGGCC
TATGCCAAGTACGCTGACTTCTCCATCTCCCCGAACGCGGTCAGCGCAGAGGAGGATGGCTACACCCTCT
TTGTGGCAGGCTTTGAGGATGGCGGGGTAGGTGACTCCCTGTCCTACCACAGTGGCCAGAAGTTCTCTAC
CTTCGACCGGGACCAGGACCTCTTTGTGCAGAACTGCGCAGCTCTCTCCTCAGGAGCCTTCTGGTTCCGC
AGCTGCCACTTTGCCAACCTCAATGGCTTCTACCTAGGTGGCTCCCACCTCTCTTATGCCAATGGCATCA
ACTGGGCCCAGTGGAAGGGCTTCTACTACTCCCTCAAACGCACTGAGATGAAAATCCGCCGGGCC
